Addgene plasmid #89817: pLNCX2-STIM1
Purpose: Express HUMAN STIM1
Depositing lab: Shengyu Yang. Depositing organization: H. Lee Moffitt Cancer Center and Research Institute. Publication: STIM1- and Orai1-mediated Ca(2+) oscillation orchestrates invadopodium formation and melanoma invasion. Sun J, Lu F, He H, Shen J, Messina J, Mathew R, Wang D, Sarnaik AA, Chang WC, Kim M, Cheng H, Yang S. J Cell Biol. 2014 Nov 24;207(4):535-48. doi: 10.1083/jcb.201407082. Epub 2014 Nov 17. PubMed 25404747.
Backbone
  Vector backbone: pLNCX2
  Backbone manufacturer: Clontech
  Backbone size w/o insert (bp): 6100
  Vector type: Retroviral
  Selectable markers: Neomycin (select with G418)
Growth in bacteria
  Bacterial resistance: Ampicillin, 100 μg/mL
  Growth temperature: 37°C
  Growth strain: NEB Stable
  Copy number: Low Copy
Gene/Insert
  Gene/Insert name: STIM1
  Species: H. sapiens (human)
  GenBank ID: NP_003147.2
  Entrez Gene: STIM1 (a.k.a. D11S4896E, GOK, IMD10, STRMK, TAM, TAM1)
  Tag / fusion protein: NO TAG
Terms and licenses: Academic/Nonprofit Terms; Industry Terms: Not Available to Industry
How to cite: pLNCX2-STIM1 was a gift from Shengyu Yang (Addgene plasmid # 89817 ; http://n2t.net/addgene:89817 ; RRID:Addgene_89817)
