[The description below was written by a language model from this plasmid's Addgene catalogue record and pLannotate feature annotations shown in this document.]
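Description:
pLNCX2-STIM1 is a gammaretroviral expression vector built on the Clontech pLNCX2 backbone and carrying the untagged human STIM1 coding sequence, which encodes the endoplasmic reticulum calcium sensor that works with Orai channels in store-operated calcium entry. The annotated sequence is 8,254 nt and circular, with numbering that begins inside the CMV enhancer. Read in proviral order, it runs from a 5' LTR region (annotated as Moloney murine leukemia/sarcoma virus LTR fragments) through a packaging signal and a truncated gag segment lacking its start codon, which helps packaging efficiency. Next come the neomycin phosphotransferase gene, the human cytomegalovirus immediate early enhancer and promoter, a remnant of the multiple cloning site, the STIM1 open reading frame, and finally a 3' Moloney murine leukemia virus LTR. No separate promoter is annotated for neo, which fits the standard "LNCX" layout in which the 5' LTR drives the resistance gene. The internal CMV promoter drives STIM1.

The bacterial portion contains a ColE1/pBR322-type origin with a bom site and a fragment of rop, plus the β-lactamase gene with its promoter for ampicillin selection. The catalogue lists the plasmid as low copy and propagated in a recombination-deficient strain, as is common for constructs with repeated LTRs. Because gag is truncated and no pol or env genes are annotated, viral particles would have to be produced in a packaging cell line that supplies these functions in trans. Transduced mammalian cells integrate the provirus and can be selected with G418, giving stable constitutive overexpression of human STIM1. The associated publication concerns STIM1- and Orai1-mediated calcium oscillations in invadopodium formation and melanoma invasion.
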