Features (pLannotate 1.2.2; 18 found; start..end, strand, type, name):
      1..304     +  enhancer       CMV enhancer: human cytomegalovirus immediate early enhancer
    305..508     +  promoter       CMV promoter: human cytomegalovirus (CMV) immediate early promoter
    531..567     +  misc_feature   MCS (fragment): multiple cloning site
    574..2628    +  CDS            STIM1: STIM1_HUMAN - Also known as GOK From Homo sapiens (Human).
   2780..3373    +  LTR            LTR: long terminal repeat from Moloney murine leukemia virus
   3442..3482    +  CDS            rop (fragment): Rop protein, which maintains plasmids at low copy number; rop
   3584..3724    +  misc_feature   bom: basis of mobility region from pBR322
   3910..4498    -  rep_origin     ori: high-copy-number ColE1/pMB1/pBR322/pUC origin of replication
   4669..5529    -  CDS            AmpR: β-lactamase; bla; confers resistance to ampicillin, carbenicillin, and related antibiotics
   5530..5634    -  promoter       AmpR promoter: bla
   5881..5988    +  LTR            3' LTR (ΔU3) (fragment): self-inactivating 3' long terminal repeat (LTR) from Moloney murine leukemia virus
   6005..6062    +  LTR            LTR (fragment): long terminal repeat from Moloney murine leukemia virus
   6076..6139    +  LTR            LTR (fragment): long terminal repeat from Moloney murine leukemia virus
   6292..6467    +  LTR            5' LTR (truncated): truncated long terminal repeat from Moloney murine sarcoma virus
   6589..6863    +  misc_feature   MESV Ψ (fragment): packaging signal of murine embryonic stem cell virus
   6930..7346    +  CDS            gag (truncated): truncated Moloney murine leukemia virus (MMLV) gag gene lacking the start codon
   7390..8181    +  CDS            neo: KKA2_KLEPN - Also known as kan, nptII. Experimental evidence at protein level: Swiss-Prot protein existence level 1. Resistance to kanamycin, neomycin, paromomycin, ribostamycin, butirosin and gentamicin B. From Klebsiella pneumoniae.
   8203..8254    +  enhancer       CMV enhancer (fragment): human cytomegalovirus immediate early enhancer
>Addgene plasmid #89817 | pLNCX2-STIM1 | addgene full sequence | sequence record 178037 | Addgene NGS Result
CGTTACATAACTTACGGTAAATGGCCCGCCTGGCTGACCGCCCAACGACCCCCGCCCATTGACGTCAATA
ATGACGTATGTTCCCATAGTAACGCCAATAGGGACTTTCCATTGACGTCAATGGGTGGAGTATTTACGGT
AAACTGCCCACTTGGCAGTACATCAAGTGTATCATATGCCAAGTACGCCCCCTATTGACGTCAATGACGG
TAAATGGCCCGCCTGGCATTATGCCCAGTACATGACCTTATGGGACTTTCCTACTTGGCAGTACATCTAC
GTATTAGTCATCGCTATTACCATGGTGATGCGGTTTTGGCAGTACATCAATGGGCGTGGATAGCGGTTTG
ACTCACGGGGATTTCCAAGTCTCCACCCCATTGACGTCAATGGGAGTTTGTTTTGGCACCAAAATCAACG
GGACTTTCCAAAATGTCGTAACAACTCCGCCCCATTGACGCAAATGGGCGGTAGGCGTGTACGGTGGGAG
GTCTATATAAGCAGAGCTGGTTTAGTGAACCGTCAGATCCGCTAGCGCTACCGGACTCAGATCTCGAGCT
CAAGCTTGGTACCATGGATGTATGCGTCCGTCTTGCCCTGTGGCTCCTCTGGGGACTCCTCCTGCACCAG
GGCCAGAGCCTCAGCCATAGTCACAGTGAGAAGGCGACAGGAACCAGCTCGGGGGCCAACTCTGAGGAGT
CCACTGCAGCAGAGTTTTGCCGAATTGACAAGCCCCTGTGTCACAGTGAGGATGAGAAACTCAGCTTCGA
GGCAGTCCGTAACATCCACAAACTGATGGACGATGATGCCAATGGTGATGTGGATGTGGAAGAAAGTGAT
GAGTTCCTGAGGGAAGACCTCAATTACCATGACCCAACAGTGAAACACAGCACCTTCCATGGTGAGGATA
AGCTCATCAGCGTGGAGGACCTGTGGAAGGCATGGAAGTCATCAGAAGTATACAATTGGACCGTGGATGA
GGTGGTACAGTGGCTGATCACATATGTGGAGCTGCCTCAGTATGAGGAGACCTTCCGGAAGCTGCAGCTC
AGTGGCCATGCCATGCCAAGGCTGGCTGTCACCAACACCACCATGACAGGGACTGTGCTGAAGATGACAG
ACCGGAGTCATCGGCAGAAGCTGCAGCTGAAGGCTCTGGACACTGTGCTCTTTGGGCCTCCTCTCTTGAC
TCGCCATAATCACCTCAAGGACTTCATGCTGGTGGTGTCTATCGTTATTGGTGTGGGCGGCTGCTGGTTT
GCCTATATCCAGAACCGTTACTCCAAGGAGCACATGAAGAAGATGATGAAGGACTTGGAGGGGTTACACC
GAGCTGAGCAGAGTCTGCATGACCTTCAGGAAAGGCTGCACAAGGCCCAGGAGGAGCACCGCACAGTGGA
GGTGGAGAAGGTCCATCTGGAAAAGAAGCTGCGCGATGAGATCAACCTTGCTAAGCAGGAAGCCCAGCGG
CTGAAGGAGCTGCGGGAGGGTACTGAGAATGAGCGGAGCCGCCAAAAATATGCTGAGGAGGAGTTGGAGC
AGGTTCGGGAGGCCTTGAGGAAAGCAGAGAAGGAGCTAGAATCTCACAGCTCATGGTATGCTCCAGAGGC
CCTTCAGAAGTGGCTGCAGCTGACACATGAGGTGGAGGTGCAATATTACAACATCAAGAAGCAAAATGCT
GAGAAGCAGCTGCTGGTGGCCAAGGAGGGGGCTGAGAAGATAAAAAAGAAGAGAAACACACTCTTTGGCA
CCTTCCACGTGGCCCACAGCTCTTCCCTGGATGATGTAGATCATAAAATTCTAACAGCTAAGCAAGCACT
GAGCGAGGTGACAGCAGCATTGCGGGAGCGCCTGCACCGCTGGCAACAGATCGAGATCCTCTGTGGCTTC
CAGATTGTCAACAACCCTGGCATCCACTCACTGGTGGCTGCCCTCAACATAGACCCCAGCTGGATGGGCA
GTACACGCCCCAACCCTGCTCACTTCATCATGACTGACGACGTGGATGACATGGATGAGGAGATTGTGTC
TCCCTTGTCCATGCAGTCCCCTAGCCTGCAGAGCAGTGTTCGGCAGCGCCTGACGGAGCCACAGCATGGC
CTGGGATCTCAGAGGGATTTGACCCATTCCGATTCGGAGTCCTCCCTCCACATGAGTGACCGCCAGCGTG
TGGCCCCCAAACCTCCTCAGATGAGCCGTGCTGCAGACGAGGCTCTCAATGCCATGACTTCCAATGGCAG
CCACCGGCTGATCGAGGGGGTCCACCCAGGGTCTCTGGTGGAGAAACTGCCTGACAGCCCTGCCCTGGCC
AAGAAGGCATTACTGGCGCTGAACCATGGGCTGGACAAGGCCCACAGCCTGATGGAGCTGAGCCCCTCAG
CCCCACCTGGTGGCTCTCCACATTTGGATTCTTCCCGTTCTCACAGCCCCAGCTCCCCAGACCCAGACAC
ACCATCTCCAGTTGGGGACAGCCGAGCCCTGCAAGCCAGCCGAAACACACGCATTCCCCACCTGGCTGGC
AAGAAGGCTGTGGCTGAGGAGGATAATGGCTCTATTGGCGAGGAAACAGACTCCAGCCCAGGCCGGAAGA
AGTTTCCCCTCAAAATCTTTAAGAAGCCTCTTAAGAAGCTCGAGTCTAGAGGGCCCTTCGAACAAAAACT
CATCTCAGAAGAGGATCTGAATATGCATACCGGTCATCATCACCATCACCATTGAGTTTCCTTAATGGCC
TAACATCGATAAAATAAAAGATTTTATTTAGTCTCCAGAAAAAGGGGGGAATGAAAGACCCCACCTGTAG
GTTTGGCAAGCTAGCTTAAGTAACGCCATTTTGCAAGGCATGGAAAAATACATAACTGAGAATAGAGAAG
TTCAGATCAAGGTCAGGAACAGATGGAACAGCTGAATATGGGCCAAACAGGATATCTGTGGTAAGCAGTT
CCTGCCCCGGCTCAGGGCCAAGAACAGATGGAACAGCTGAATATGGGCCAAACAGGATATCTGTGGTAAG
CAGTTCCTGCCCCGGCTCAGGGCCAAGAACAGATGGTCCCCAGATGCGGTCCAGCCCTCAGCAGTTTCTA
GAGAACCATCAGATGTTTCCAGGGTGCCCCAAGGACCTGAAATGACCCTGTGCCTTATTTGAACTAACCA
ATCAGTTCGCTTCTCGCTTCTGTTCGCGCGCTTCTGCTCCCCGAGCTCAATAAAAGAGCCCACAACCCCT
CACTCGGGGCGCCAGTCCTCCGATTGACTGAGTCGCCCGGGTACCCGTGTATCCAATAAACCCTCTTGCA
GTTGCATCCGACTTGTGGTCTCGCTGTTCCTTGGGAGGGTCTCCTCTGAGTGATTGACTACCCGTCAGCG
GGGGTCTTTCATTTGGGGGCTCGTCCGGGATCGGGAGACCCCTGCCCAGGGACCACCGACCCACCACCGG
GAGGTAAGCTGGCTGCCTCGCGCGTTTCGGTGATGACGGTGAAAACCTCTGACACATGCAGCTCCCGGAG
ACGGTCACAGCTTGTCTGTAAGCGGATGCCGGGAGCAGACAAGCCCGTCAGGGCGCGTCAGCGGGTGTTG
GCGGGTGTCGGGGCGCAGCCATGACCCAGTCACGTAGCGATAGCGGAGTGTATACTGGCTTAACTATGCG
GCATCAGAGCAGATTGTACTGAGAGTGCACCATATGCGGTGTGAAATACCGCACAGATGCGTAAGGAGAA
AATACCGCATCAGGCGCTCTTCCGCTTCCTCGCTCACTGACTCGCTGCGCTCGGTCGTTCGGCTGCGGCG
AGCGGTATCAGCTCACTCAAAGGCGGTAATACGGTTATCCACAGAATCAGGGGATAACGCAGGAAAGAAC
ATGTGAGCAAAAGGCCAGCAAAAGGCCAGGAACCGTAAAAAGGCCGCGTTGCTGGCGTTTTTCCATAGGC
TCCGCCCCCCTGACGAGCATCACAAAAATCGACGCTCAAGTCAGAGGTGGCGAAACCCGACAGGACTATA
AAGATACCAGGCGTTTCCCCCTGGAAGCTCCCTCGTGCGCTCTCCTGTTCCGACCCTGCCGCTTACCGGA
TACCTGTCCGCCTTTCTCCCTTCGGGAAGCGTGGCGCTTTCTCATAGCTCACGCTGTAGGTATCTCAGTT
CGGTGTAGGTCGTTCGCTCCAAGCTGGGCTGTGTGCACGAACCCCCCGTTCAGCCCGACCGCTGCGCCTT
ATCCGGTAACTATCGTCTTGAGTCCAACCCGGTAAGACACGACTTATCGCCACTGGCAGCAGCCACTGGT
AACAGGATTAGCAGAGCGAGGTATGTAGGCGGTGCTACAGAGTTCTTGAAGTGGTGGCCTAACTACGGCT
ACACTAGAAGGACAGTATTTGGTATCTGCGCTCTGCTGAAGCCAGTTACCTTCGGAAAAAGAGTTGGTAG
CTCTTGATCCGGCAAACAAACCACCGCTGGTAGCGGTGGTTTTTTTGTTTGCAAGCAGCAGATTACGCGC
AGAAAAAAAGGATCTCAAGAAGATCCTTTGATCTTTTCTACGGGGTCTGACGCTCAGTGGAACGAAAACT
CACGTTAAGGGATTTTGGTCATGAGATTATCAAAAAGGATCTTCACCTAGATCCTTTTAAATTAAAAATG
AAGTTTTAAATCAATCTAAAGTATATATGAGTAAACTTGGTCTGACAGTTACCAATGCTTAATCAGTGAG
GCACCTATCTCAGCGATCTGTCTATTTCGTTCATCCATAGTTGCCTGACTCCCCGTCGTGTAGATAACTA
CGATACGGGAGGGCTTACCATCTGGCCCCAGTGCTGCAATGATACCGCGAGACCCACGCTCACCGGCTCC
AGATTTATCAGCAATAAACCAGCCAGCCGGAAGGGCCGAGCGCAGAAGTGGTCCTGCAACTTTATCCGCC
TCCATCCAGTCTATTAATTGTTGCCGGGAAGCTAGAGTAAGTAGTTCGCCAGTTAATAGTTTGCGCAACG
TTGTTGCCATTGCTGCAGGCATCGTGGTGTCACGCTCGTCGTTTGGTATGGCTTCATTCAGCTCCGGTTC
CCAACGATCAAGGCGAGTTACATGATCCCCCATGTTGTGCAAAAAAGCGGTTAGCTCCTTCGGTCCTCCG
ATCGTTGTCAGAAGTAAGTTGGCCGCAGTGTTATCACTCATGGTTATGGCAGCACTGCATAATTCTCTTA
CTGTCATGCCATCCGTAAGATGCTTTTCTGTGACTGGTGAGTACTCAACCAAGTCATTCTGAGAATAGTG
TATGCGGCGACCGAGTTGCTCTTGCCCGGCGTCAACACGGGATAATACCGCGCCACATAGCAGAACTTTA
AAAGTGCTCATCATTGGAAAACGTTCTTCGGGGCGAAAACTCTCAAGGATCTTACCGCTGTTGAGATCCA
GTTCGATGTAACCCACTCGTGCACCCAACTGATCTTCAGCATCTTTTACTTTCACCAGCGTTTCTGGGTG
AGCAAAAACAGGAAGGCAAAATGCCGCAAAAAAGGGAATAAGGGCGACACGGAAATGTTGAATACTCATA
CTCTTCCTTTTTCAATATTATTGAAGCATTTATCAGGGTTATTGTCTCATGAGCGGATACATATTTGAAT
GTATTTAGAAAAATAAACAAATAGGGGTTCCGCGCACATTTCCCCGAAAAGTGCCACCTGACGTCTAAGA
AACCATTATTATCATGACATTAACCTATAAAAATAGGCGTATCACGAGGCCCTTTCGTCTTCAAGAATTC
ATACCAGATCACCGAAAACTGTCCTCCAAATGTGTCCCCCTCACACTCCCAAATTCGCGGGCTTCTGCCT
CTTAGACCACTCTACCCTATTCCCCACACTCACCGGAGCCAAAGCCGCGGCCCTTCCGTTTCTTTGCTTT
TGAAAGACCCCACCCGTAGGTGGCAAGCTAGCTTAAGTAACGCCACTTTGCAAGGCATGGAAAAATACAT
AACTGAGAATAGAAAAGTTCAGATCAAGGTCAGGAACAAAGAAACAGCTGAATACCAAACAGGATATCTG
TGGTAAGCGGTTCCTGCCCCGGCTCAGGGCCAAGAACAGATGAGACAGCTGAGTGATGGGCCAAACAGGA
TATCTGTGGTAAGCAGTTCCTGCCCCGGCTCGGGGCCAAGAACAGATGGTCCCCAGATGCGGTCCAGCCC
TCAGCAGTTTCTAGTGAATCATCAGATGTTTCCAGGGTGCCCCAAGGACCTGAAAATGACCCTGTACCTT
ATTTGAACTAACCAATCAGTTCGCTTCTCGCTTCTGTTCGCGCGCTTCCGCTCTCCGAGCTCAATAAAAG
AGCCCACAACCCCTCACTCGGCGCGCCAGTCTTCCGATAGACTGCGTCGCCCGGGTACCCGTATTCCCAA
TAAAGCCTCTTGCTGTTTGCATCCGAATCGTGGTCTCGCTGTTCCTTGGGAGGGTCTCCTCTGAGTGATT
GACTACCCACGACGGGGGTCTTTCATTTGGGGGCTCGTCCGGGATTTGGAGACCCCTGCCCAGGGACCAC
CGACCCACCACCGGGAGGTAAGCTGGCCAGCAACTTATCTGTGTCTGTCCGATTGTCTAGTGTCTATGTT
TGATGTTATGCGCCTGCGTCTGTACTAGTTAGCTAACTAGCTCTGTATCTGGCGGACCCGTGGTGGAACT
GACGAGTTCTGAACACCCGGCCGCAACCCTGGGAGACGTCCCAGGGACTTTGGGGGCCGTTTTTGTGGCC
CGACCTGAGGAAGGGAGTCGATGTGGAATCCGACCCCGTCAGGATATGTGGTTCTGGTAGGAGACGAGAA
CCTAAAACAGTTCCCGCCTCCGTCTGAATTTTTGCTTTCGGTTTGGAACCGAAGCCGCGCGTCTTGTCTG
CTGCAGCGCTGCAGCATCGTTCTGTGTTGTCTCTGTCTGACTGTGTTTCTGTATTTGTCTGAAAATTAGG
GCCAGACTGTTACCACTCCCTTAAGTTTGACCTTAGGTCACTGGAAAGATGTCGAGCGGATCGCTCACAA
CCAGTCGGTAGATGTCAAGAAGAGACGTTGGGTTACCTTCTGCTCTGCAGAATGGCCAACCTTTAACGTC
GGATGGCCGCGAGACGGCACCTTTAACCGAGACCTCATCACCCAGGTTAAGATCAAGGTCTTTTCACCTG
GCCCGCATGGACACCCAGACCAGGTCCCCTACATCGTGACCTGGGAAGCCTTGGCTTTTGACCCCCCTCC
CTGGGTCAAGCCCTTTGTACACCCTAAGCCTCCGCCTCCTCTTCCTCCATCCGCCCCGTCTCTCCCCCTT
GAACCTCCTCGTTCGACCCCGCCTCGATCCTCCCTTTATCCAGCCCTCACTCCTTCTCTAGGCGCCGGAA
TTCCGATCTGATCAAGAGACAGGATGAGGATCGTTTCGCATGATTGAACAAGATGGATTGCACGCAGGTT
CTCCGGCCGCTTGGGTGGAGAGGCTATTCGGCTATGACTGGGCACAACAGACAATCGGCTGCTCTGATGC
CGCCGTGTTCCGGCTGTCAGCGCAGGGGCGCCCGGTTCTTTTTGTCAAGACCGACCTGTCCGGTGCCCTG
AATGAACTGCAGGACGAGGCAGCGCGGCTATCGTGGCTGGCCACGACGGGCGTTCCTTGCGCAGCTGTGC
TCGACGTTGTCACTGAAGCGGGAAGGGACTGGCTGCTATTGGGCGAAGTGCCGGGGCAGGATCTCCTGTC
ATCTCACCTTGCTCCTGCCGAGAAAGTATCCATCATGGCTGATGCAATGCGGCGGCTGCATACGCTTGAT
CCGGCTACCTGCCCATTCGACCACCAAGCGAAACATCGCATCGAGCGAGCACGTACTCGGATGGAAGCCG
GTCTTGTCGATCAGGATGATCTGGACGAAGAGCATCAGGGGCTCGCGCCAGCCGAACTGTTCGCCAGGCT
CAAGGCGCGCATGCCCGACGGCGAGGATCTCGTCGTGACCCATGGCGATGCCTGCTTGCCGAATATCATG
GTGGAAAATGGCCGCTTTTCTGGATTCATCGACTGTGGCCGGCTGGGTGTGGCGGACCGCTATCAGGACA
TAGCGTTGGCTACCCGTGATATTGCTGAAGAGCTTGGCGGCGAATGGGCTGACCGCTTCCTCGTGCTTTA
CGGTATCGCCGCTCCCGATTCGCAGCGCATCGCCTTCTATCGCCTTCTTGACGAGTTCTTCTGAGCGGGA
CTCTGGGGTTCGAATAGTAATCAATTACGGGGTCATTAGTTCATAGCCCATATATGGAGTTCCG
